Addgene plasmid #170451: pCDNA3.3_CoV2_B.1.1.7
Purpose: Express SARS-CoV-2 B.1.1.7 (UK strain / alpha strain) spike protein with an 18aa deletion on the C-terminal tail. Used for SARS2 (UK strain) pseudotyped virus production.
Depositing lab: David Nemazee. Depositing organization: Scripps California (The Scripps Research Institute). Publication: Structural and functional ramifications of antigenic drift in recent SARS-CoV-2 variants. Yuan M, Huang D, Lee CD, Wu NC, Jackson AM, Zhu X, Liu H, Peng L, van Gils MJ, Sanders RW, Burton DR, Reincke SM, Pruss H, Kreye J, Nemazee D, Ward AB, Wilson IA. Science. 2021 Aug 13;373(6556):818-823. doi: 10.1126/science.abh1139. Epub 2021 May 20. PubMed 34016740.
Backbone
  Vector backbone: pcDNA3.3
  Backbone size w/o insert (bp): 5500
  Total vector size (bp): 9200
  Vector type: Mammalian Expression
  Selectable markers: Neomycin (select with G418)
Growth in bacteria
  Bacterial resistance: Ampicillin, 100 μg/mL
  Growth temperature: 37°C
  Growth strain: DH5alpha
  Copy number: High Copy
Gene/Insert
  Gene/Insert name: SARS-CoV-2 501V2 spike D18
  Species: SARS-CoV-2, UK strain (B.1.1.7)
  Insert size (bp): 3800
  Mutation: HY69-70del, Y144del, N501Y, A570D, D614G, P681H, T716I, S982A, D1118H; 18aa deletion in c-terminal tail
  Entrez Gene: S (a.k.a. GU280_gp02, spike glycoprotein)
  Promoter: CMV
  Tag / fusion protein: NA
  Cloning method: Restriction Enzyme; 5′ cloning site BamHI (not destroyed); 3′ cloning site XhoI (not destroyed)
  Sequencing primers: 5′ CMV-F; 3′ TK-pA-R
Terms and licenses: Academic/Nonprofit Terms; Industry Terms: Not Available to Industry
Depositor comments: Please visit https://www.biorxiv.org/content/10.1101/2021.02.16.430500v1 for bioRxiv preprint.
How to cite: pCDNA3.3_CoV2_B.1.1.7 was a gift from David Nemazee (Addgene plasmid # 170451 ; http://n2t.net/addgene:170451 ; RRID:Addgene_170451)
