[The description below was written by a language model from this plasmid's Addgene catalogue record and pLannotate feature annotations shown in this document.]
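Description:
pCDNA3.3_CoV2_B.1.1.7 is a mammalian expression plasmid of about 9.2 kb, built on the pcDNA3.3 backbone, that expresses the spike glycoprotein of the SARS-CoV-2 B.1.1.7 (UK/alpha) lineage. It is propagated in E. coli as a high-copy plasmid through a ColE1/pUC-type origin and selected with ampicillin via the β-lactamase gene and its native promoter. An f1 phage origin and short remnants of lac regulatory sequences and a pBR322 bom region are also annotated as backbone carry-over. For selection in mammalian cells, an SV40 enhancer/early promoter drives the neomycin phosphotransferase gene, terminated by an SV40 polyadenylation signal, which allows G418 selection. A small ble fragment downstream of neo appears to be a non-functional remnant.

The payload is an untagged spike coding sequence of roughly 3.8 kb, cloned between BamHI and XhoI sites. It sits downstream of the human CMV immediate-early enhancer and promoter and upstream of the HSV thymidine kinase polyadenylation signal. The record lists the lineage-defining changes as a 69-70 deletion, a Y144 deletion, N501Y, A570D, D614G, P681H, T716I, S982A and D1118H, together with removal of the last 18 amino acids of the cytoplasmic tail. Tail truncations of this kind are commonly used to improve spike incorporation into heterologous viral particles. The insert name field reads "501V2", a label more usually associated with a different variant, but the species, mutation list and purpose fields all describe B.1.1.7. The stated use is to supply the envelope protein for producing alpha-variant spike pseudotyped virus. The associated publication concerns antigenic drift in recent variants.
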