Features (pLannotate 1.2.2; 18 found; start..end, strand, type, name):
    194..782     -  rep_origin     ori: high-copy-number ColE1/pMB1/pBR322/pUC origin of replication
    953..1813    -  CDS            AmpR: β-lactamase; bla; confers resistance to ampicillin, carbenicillin, and related antibiotics
   1814..1918    -  promoter       AmpR promoter: bla
   1977..2029    -  misc_feature   bom (fragment): basis of mobility region from pBR322
   2184..2563    +  enhancer       CMV enhancer: human cytomegalovirus immediate early enhancer
   2564..2767    +  promoter       CMV promoter: human cytomegalovirus (CMV) immediate early promoter
   2894..6649    +  CDS            S: SPIKE_SARS2 - Experimental evidence at protein level: Swiss-Prot protein existence level 1. [Spike glycoprotein]: May down-regulate host tetherin (BST2) by lysosomal degradation, thereby counteracting its antiviral activity. From Severe acute respiratory syndrome coronavirus 2 (2019-nCoV) (SARS-CoV-2).
   6761..6809    +  polyA_signal   HSV TK poly(A) signal: herpes simplex virus thymidine kinase polyadenylation signal (Cole and Stacy, 1985)
   6900..6916    -  polyA_signal   bGH poly(A) signal (fragment): bovine growth hormone polyadenylation signal
   7011..7439    +  rep_origin     f1 ori (sequence partly withheld): f1 bacteriophage origin of replication; arrow indicates direction of (+) strand synthesis
   7453..7782    +  promoter       SV40 promoter: SV40 enhancer and early promoter
   7849..8640    +  CDS            neo: KKA2_KLEPN - Also known as kan, nptII. Experimental evidence at protein level: Swiss-Prot protein existence level 1. Resistance to kanamycin, neomycin, paromomycin, ribostamycin, butirosin and gentamicin B. From Klebsiella pneumoniae.
   8666..8824    +  CDS            ble (fragment): BLE_KLEPN - Experimental evidence at protein level: Swiss-Prot protein existence level 1. Binding protein with a strong affinity to the bleomycin family of antibiotics. Binds to CL990; an antimitotic-antibiotic compound. From Klebsiella pneumoniae.
   8819..8940    +  polyA_signal   SV40 poly(A) signal: SV40 polyadenylation signal
   9013..9029    -  protein_bind   lac operator: The lac repressor binds to the lac operator to inhibit transcription in E. coli. This inhibition can be relieved by adding lactose or isopropyl-β-D-thiogalactopyranoside (IPTG). lac repressor encoded by lacI
   9037..9067    -  promoter       lac promoter: promoter for the E. coli lac operon
   9082..9103    -  protein_bind   CAP binding site: CAP binding activates transcription in the presence of cAMP. E. coli catabolite activator protein
   9116..11      -  CDS            lacI (fragment) (across the origin): lac repressor; lacI; The lac repressor binds to the lac operator to inhibit transcription in E. coli. This inhibition can be relieved by adding lactose or isopropyl-β-D-thiogalactopyranoside (IPTG).
>Addgene plasmid #170451 | pCDNA3.3_CoV2_B.1.1.7 | addgene full sequence | sequence record 333038 | Addgene NGS Result
GTATTGGGCGCTCTTCCGCTTCCTCGCTCACTGACTCGCTGCGCTCGGTCGTTCGGCTGCGGCGAGCGGT
ATCAGCTCACTCAAAGGCGGTAATACGGTTATCCACAGAATCAGGGGATAACGCAGGAAAGAACATGTGA
GCAAAAGGCCAGCAAAAGGCCAGGAACCGTAAAAAGGCCGCGTTGCTGGCGTTTTTCCATAGGCTCCGCC
CCCCTGACGAGCATCACAAAAATCGACGCTCAAGTCAGAGGTGGCGAAACCCGACAGGACTATAAAGATA
CCAGGCGTTTCCCCCTGGAAGCTCCCTCGTGCGCTCTCCTGTTCCGACCCTGCCGCTTACCGGATACCTG
TCCGCCTTTCTCCCTTCGGGAAGCGTGGCGCTTTCTCATAGCTCACGCTGTAGGTATCTCAGTTCGGTGT
AGGTCGTTCGCTCCAAGCTGGGCTGTGTGCACGAACCCCCCGTTCAGCCCGACCGCTGCGCCTTATCCGG
TAACTATCGTCTTGAGTCCAACCCGGTAAGACACGGCTTATCGCCACTGGCAGCAGCCACTGGTAACAGG
ATTAGCAGAGCGAGGTATGTAGGCGGTGCTACAGAGTTCTTGAAGTGGTGGCCTAACTACGGCTACACTA
GAAGAACAGTATTTGGTATCTGCGCTCTGCTGAAGCCAGTTACCTTCGGAAAAAGAGTTGGTAGCTCTTG
ATCCGGCAAACAAACCACCGCTGGTAGCGGTGGTTTTTTTGTTTGCAAGCAGCAGATTACGCGCAGAAAA
AAAGGATCTCAAGAAGATCCTTTGATCTTTTCTACGGGGTCTGACGCTCAGTGGAACGAAAACTCACGTT
AAGGGATTTTGGTCATGAGATTATCAAAAAGGATCTTCACCTAGATCCTTTTAAATTAAAAATGAAGTTT
TAAATCAATCTAAAGTATATATGAGTAAACTTGGTCTGACAGTTACCAATGCTTAATCAGTGAGGCACCT
ATCTCAGCGATCTGTCTATTTCGTTCATCCATAGTTGCCTGACTCCCCGTCGTGTAGATAACTACGATAC
GGGAGGGCTTACCATCTGGCCCCAGTGCTGCAATGATACCGCGAGACCCACGCTCACCGGCTCCAGATTT
ATCAGCAATAAACCAGCCAGCCGGAAGGGCCGAGCGCAGAAGTGGTCCTGCAACTTTATCCGCCTCCATC
CAGTCTATTAATTGTTGCCGGGAAGCTAGAGTAAGTAGTTCGCCAGTTAATAGTTTGCGCAACGTTGTTG
CCATTGCTACAGGCATCGTGGTGTCACGCTCGTCGTTTGGTATGGCTTCATTCAGCTCCGGTTCCCAACG
ATCAAGGCGAGTTACATGATCCCCCATGTTGTGCAAAAAAGCGGTTAGCTCCTTCGGTCCTCCGATCGTT
GTCAGAAGTAAGTTGGCCGCAGTGTTATCACTCATGGTTATGGCAGCACTGCATAATTCTCTTACTGTCA
TGCCATCCGTAAGATGCTTTTCTGTGACTGGTGAGTACTCAACCAAGTCATTCTGAGAATAGTGTATGCG
GCGACCGAGTTGCTCTTGCCCGGCGTCAATACGGGATAATACCGCGCCACATAGCAGAACTTTAAAAGTG
CTCATCATTGGAAAACGTTCTTCGGGGCGAAAACTCTCAAGGATCTTACCGCTGTTGAGATCCAGTTCGA
TGTAACCCACTCGTGCACCCAACTGATCTTCAGCATCTTTTACTTTCACCAGCGTTTCTGGGTGAGCAAA
AACAGGAAGGCAAAATGCCGCAAAAAAGGGAATAAGGGCGACACGGAAATGTTGAATACTCATACTCTTC
CTTTTTCAATATTATTGAAGCATTTATCAGGGTTATTGTCTCATGAGCGGATACATATTTGAATGTATTT
AGAAAAATAAACAAATAGGGGTTCCGCGCACATTTCCCCGAAAAGTGCCACCTGACGTCGACGGATCGGG
AGATCTCCCGATCCCCTATGGTGCACTCTCAGTACAATCTGCTCTGATGCCGCATAGTTAAGCCAGTATC
TGCTCCCTGCTTGTGTGTTGGAGGTCGCTGAGTAGTGCGCGAGCAAAATTTAAGCTACAACAAGGCAAGG
CTTGACCGACAATTGCATGAAGAATCTGCTTAGGGTTAGGCGTTTTGCGCTGCTTCGCGATGTACGGGCC
AGATATACGCGTTGACATTGATTATTGACTAGTTATTAATAGTAATCAATTACGGGGTCATTAGTTCATA
GCCCATATATGGAGTTCCGCGTTACATAACTTACGGTAAATGGCCCGCCTGGCTGACCGCCCAACGACCC
CCGCCCATTGACGTCAATAATGACGTATGTTCCCATAGTAACGCCAATAGGGACTTTCCATTGACGTCAA
TGGGTGGAGTATTTACGGTAAACTGCCCACTTGGCAGTACATCAAGTGTATCATATGCCAAGTACGCCCC
CTATTGACGTCAATGACGGTAAATGGCCCGCCTGGCATTATGCCCAGTACATGACCTTATGGGACTTTCC
TACTTGGCAGTACATCTACGTATTAGTCATCGCTATTACCATGGTGATGCGGTTTTGGCAGTACATCAAT
GGGCGTGGATAGCGGTTTGACTCACGGGGATTTCCAAGTCTCCACCCCATTGACGTCAATGGGAGTTTGT
TTTGGCACCAAAATCAACGGGACTTTCCAAAATGTCGTAACAACTCCGCCCCATTGACGCAAATGGGCGG
TAGGCGTGTACGGTGGGAGGTCTATATAAGCAGAGCTCGTTTAGTGAACCGTCAGATCGCCTGGAGACGC
CATCCACGCTGTTTTGACCTCCATAGAAGACACCGGGACCGATCCAGCCTCCGGACTGAGCTCCTTAAGG
TTAACTCTAGAGAATTCGGATCCATGTTTGTGTTCCTGGTGCTGCTGCCACTGGTGTCCAGCCAGTGTGT
GAACCTGACCACCAGGACCCAACTTCCTCCTGCCTACACCAACTCCTTCACCAGGGGAGTCTACTACCCT
GACAAGGTGTTCAGGTCCTCTGTGCTGCACAGCACCCAGGACCTGTTCCTGCCATTCTTCAGCAATGTGA
CCTGGTTCCATGCCATCTCTGGCACCAATGGCACCAAGAGGTTTGACAACCCTGTGCTGCCATTCAATGA
TGGAGTCTACTTTGCCAGCACAGAGAAGAGCAACATCATCAGGGGCTGGATTTTTGGCACCACCCTGGAC
AGCAAGACCCAGTCCCTGCTGATTGTGAACAATGCCACCAATGTGGTGATTAAGGTGTGTGAGTTCCAGT
TCTGTAATGACCCATTCCTGGGAGTCTACCACAAGAACAACAAGTCCTGGATGGAGTCTGAGTTCAGGGT
CTACTCCTCTGCCAACAACTGTACCTTTGAATATGTGAGCCAACCATTCCTGATGGACTTGGAGGGCAAG
CAGGGCAACTTCAAGAACCTGAGGGAGTTTGTGTTCAAGAACATTGATGGCTACTTCAAGATTTACAGCA
AACACACACCAATCAACCTGGTGAGGGACCTGCCACAGGGCTTCTCTGCCTTGGAACCACTGGTGGACCT
GCCAATTGGCATCAACATCACCAGGTTCCAGACCCTGCTGGCTCTGCACAGGTCCTACCTGACACCTGGA
GACTCCTCCTCTGGCTGGACAGCAGGAGCAGCAGCCTACTATGTGGGCTACCTCCAACCAAGGACCTTCC
TGCTGAAATACAATGAGAATGGCACCATCACAGATGCTGTGGACTGTGCCCTGGACCCACTGTCTGAGAC
CAAGTGTACCCTGAAATCCTTCACAGTGGAGAAGGGCATCTACCAGACCAGCAACTTCAGGGTCCAACCA
ACAGAGAGCATTGTGAGGTTTCCAAACATCACCAACCTGTGTCCATTTGGAGAGGTGTTCAATGCCACCA
GGTTTGCCTCTGTCTATGCCTGGAACAGGAAGAGGATTAGCAACTGTGTGGCTGACTACTCTGTGCTCTA
CAACTCTGCCTCCTTCAGCACCTTCAAGTGTTATGGAGTGAGCCCAACCAAACTGAATGACCTGTGTTTC
ACCAATGTCTATGCTGACTCCTTTGTGATTAGGGGAGATGAGGTGAGACAGATTGCCCCTGGACAAACAG
GCAAGATTGCTGACTACAACTACAAACTGCCTGATGACTTCACAGGCTGTGTGATTGCCTGGAACAGCAA
CAACCTGGACAGCAAGGTGGGAGGCAACTACAACTACCTCTACAGACTGTTCAGGAAGAGCAACCTGAAA
CCATTTGAGAGGGACATCAGCACAGAGATTTACCAGGCTGGCAGCACACCATGTAATGGAGTGGAGGGCT
TCAACTGTTACTTTCCACTCCAATCCTATGGCTTCCAACCAACCTATGGAGTGGGCTACCAACCATACAG
GGTGGTGGTGCTGTCCTTTGAACTGCTCCATGCCCCTGCCACAGTGTGTGGACCAAAGAAGAGCACCAAC
CTGGTGAAGAACAAGTGTGTGAACTTCAACTTCAATGGACTGACAGGCACAGGAGTGCTGACAGAGAGCA
ACAAGAAGTTCCTGCCATTCCAACAGTTTGGCAGGGACATTGATGACACCACAGATGCTGTGAGGGACCC
ACAGACCTTGGAGATTCTGGACATCACACCATGTTCCTTTGGAGGAGTGTCTGTGATTACACCTGGCACC
AACACCAGCAACCAGGTGGCTGTGCTCTACCAGGGTGTGAACTGTACTGAGGTGCCTGTGGCTATCCATG
CTGACCAACTTACACCAACCTGGAGGGTCTACAGCACAGGCAGCAATGTGTTCCAGACCAGGGCTGGCTG
TCTGATTGGAGCAGAGCATGTGAACAACTCCTATGAGTGTGACATCCCAATTGGAGCAGGCATCTGTGCC
TCCTACCAGACCCAGACCAACAGCCATAGGAGGGCAAGGTCTGTGGCAAGCCAGAGCATCATTGCCTACA
CAATGAGTCTGGGAGCAGAGAACTCTGTGGCTTACAGCAACAACAGCATTGCCATCCCAATCAACTTCAC
CATCTCTGTGACCACAGAGATTCTGCCTGTGAGTATGACCAAGACCTCTGTGGACTGTACAATGTATATC
TGTGGAGACAGCACAGAGTGTAGCAACCTGCTGCTCCAATATGGCTCCTTCTGTACCCAACTTAACAGGG
CTCTGACAGGCATTGCTGTGGAACAGGACAAGAACACCCAGGAGGTGTTTGCCCAGGTGAAGCAGATTTA
CAAGACACCTCCAATCAAGGACTTTGGAGGCTTCAACTTCAGCCAGATTCTGCCTGACCCAAGCAAGCCA
AGCAAGAGGTCCTTCATTGAGGACCTGCTGTTCAACAAGGTGACCCTGGCTGATGCTGGCTTCATCAAGC
AATATGGAGACTGTCTGGGAGACATTGCTGCCAGGGACCTGATTTGTGCCCAGAAGTTCAATGGACTGAC
AGTGCTGCCTCCACTGCTGACAGATGAGATGATTGCCCAATACACCTCTGCCCTGCTGGCTGGCACCATC
ACCTCTGGCTGGACCTTTGGAGCAGGAGCAGCCCTCCAAATCCCATTTGCTATGCAGATGGCTTACAGGT
TCAATGGCATTGGAGTGACCCAGAATGTGCTCTATGAGAACCAGAAACTGATTGCCAACCAGTTCAACTC
TGCCATTGGCAAGATTCAGGACTCCCTGTCCAGCACAGCCTCTGCCCTGGGCAAACTCCAAGATGTGGTG
AACCAGAATGCCCAGGCTCTGAACACCCTGGTGAAGCAACTTTCCAGCAACTTTGGAGCCATCTCCTCTG
TGCTGAATGACATCCTGGCCAGACTGGACAAGGTGGAGGCTGAGGTCCAGATTGACAGACTGATTACAGG
CAGACTCCAATCCCTCCAAACCTATGTGACCCAACAACTTATCAGGGCTGCTGAGATTAGGGCATCTGCC
AACCTGGCTGCCACCAAGATGAGTGAGTGTGTGCTGGGACAAAGCAAGAGGGTGGACTTCTGTGGCAAGG
GCTACCACCTGATGAGTTTTCCACAGTCTGCCCCTCATGGAGTGGTGTTCCTGCATGTGACCTATGTGCC
TGCCCAGGAGAAGAACTTCACCACAGCCCCTGCCATCTGCCATGATGGCAAGGCTCACTTTCCAAGGGAG
GGAGTGTTTGTGAGCAATGGCACCCACTGGTTTGTGACCCAGAGGAACTTCTATGAACCACAGATTATCA
CCACACACAACACCTTTGTGTCTGGCAACTGTGATGTGGTGATTGGCATTGTGAACAACACAGTCTATGA
CCCACTCCAACCTGAACTGGACTCCTTCAAGGAGGAACTGGACAAATACTTCAAGAACCACACCAGCCCT
GATGTGGACCTGGGAGACATCTCTGGCATCAATGCCTCTGTGGTGAACATCCAGAAGGAGATTGACAGAC
TGAATGAGGTGGCTAAGAACCTGAATGAGTCCCTGATTGACCTCCAAGAACTGGGCAAATATGAACAATA
CATCAAGTGGCCATGGTACATCTGGCTGGGCTTCATTGCTGGACTGATTGCCATTGTGATGGTGACCATA
ATGCTGTGTTGTATGACCTCCTGTTGTTCCTGTCTGAAAGGCTGTTGTTCCTGTGGCTCCTGTTGTAAGT
GACTCGAGCCATGGAAGCTTGATATCTAACTGACTGAACCGGTGGTACCAAACGGGGGAGGCTAACTGAA
ACACGGAAGGAGACAATACCGGAAGGAACCCGCGCTATGACGGCAATAAAAAGACAGAATAAAACGCACG
GGTGTTGGGTCGTTTGTTCATAAACGCGGGGTTCGGTCCCAGGGCTGGCACTCTGTCGATACCCCACCGA
GACCCCATTGGGGCCAATACGCCCGCGTTTCTTCCTTTTCCCCACCCCACCCCCCAAGTTCGGGTGAAGG
CCCAGGGCTCGCAGCCAACGTCGGGGCGGCAGGCCCTGCCATAGCAGATCTGCGCAGCTGGGGCTCTAGG
GGGTATCCCC
[124 nt withheld, positions 7011-7134]
C
[91 nt withheld, positions 7136-7226]
A
[49 nt withheld, positions 7228-7276]
CCTTTGACGTTGGAGTCCACGTTCTTT
[37 nt withheld, positions 7304-7340]
ACCCTATCTCGGTCTATTCTTTTGATTTATAAGGGATTTTGCCGATTTCGGCCTATTGGTTAAAAAATGA
GCTGATTTAACAAAAATTTAACGCGAATTAATTCTGTGGAATGTGTGTCAGTTAGGGTGTGGAAAGTCCC
CAGGCTCCCCAGCAGGCAGAAGTATGCAAAGCATGCATCTCAATTAGTCAGCAACCAGGTGTGGAAAGTC
CCCAGGCTCCCCAGCAGGCAGAAGTATGCAAAGCATGCATCTCAATTAGTCAGCAACCATAGTCCCGCCC
CTAACTCCGCCCATCCCGCCCCTAACTCCGCCCAGTTCCGCCCATTCTCCGCCCCATGGCTGACTAATTT
TTTTTATTTATGCAGAGGCCGAGGCCGCCTCTGCCTCTGAGCTATTCCAGAAGTAGTGAGGAGGCTTTTT
TGGAGGCCTAGGCTTTTGCAAAAAGCTCCCGGGAGCTTGTATATCCATTTTCGGATCTGATCAAGAGACA
GGATGAGGATCGTTTCGCATGATTGAACAAGATGGATTGCACGCAGGTTCTCCGGCCGCTTGGGTGGAGA
GGCTATTCGGCTATGACTGGGCACAACAGACAATCGGCTGCTCTGATGCCGCCGTGTTCCGGCTGTCAGC
GCAGGGGCGCCCGGTTCTTTTTGTCAAGACCGACCTGTCCGGTGCCCTGAATGAACTGCAGGACGAGGCA
GCGCGGCTATCGTGGCTGGCCACGACGGGCGTTCCTTGCGCAGCTGTGCTCGACGTTGTCACTGAAGCGG
GAAGGGACTGGCTGCTATTGGGCGAAGTGCCGGGGCAGGATCTCCTGTCATCTCACCTTGCTCCTGCCGA
GAAAGTATCCATCATGGCTGATGCAATGCGGCGGCTGCATACGCTTGATCCGGCTACCTGCCCATTCGAC
CACCAAGCGAAACATCGCATCGAGCGAGCACGTACTCGGATGGAAGCCGGTCTTGTCGATCAGGATGATC
TGGACGAAGAGCATCAGGGGCTCGCGCCAGCCGAACTGTTCGCCAGGCTCAAGGCGCGCATGCCCGACGG
CGAGGATCTCGTCGTGACCCATGGCGATGCCTGCTTGCCGAATATCATGGTGGAAAATGGCCGCTTTTCT
GGATTCATCGACTGTGGCCGGCTGGGTGTGGCGGACCGCTATCAGGACATAGCGTTGGCTACCCGTGATA
TTGCTGAAGAGCTTGGCGGCGAATGGGCTGACCGCTTCCTCGTGCTTTACGGTATCGCCGCTCCCGATTC
GCAGCGCATCGCCTTCTATCGCCTTCTTGACGAGTTCTTCTGAGCGGGACTCTGGGGTTCGCGAAATGAC
CGACCAAGCGACGCCCAACCTGCCATCACGAGATTTCGATTCCACCGCCGCCTTCTATGAAAGGTTGGGC
TTCGGAATCGTTTTCCGGGACGCCGGCTGGATGATCCTCCAGCGCGGGGATCTCATGCTGGAGTTCTTCG
CCCACCCCAACTTGTTTATTGCAGCTTATAATGGTTACAAATAAAGCAATAGCATCACAAATTTCACAAA
TAAAGCATTTTTTTCACTGCATTCTAGTTGTGGTTTGTCCAAACTCATCAATGTATCTTATCATGTCTGT
ATACCGTCGACCTCTAGCTAGAGCTTGGCGTAATCATGGTCATAGCTGTTTCCTGTGTGAAATTGTTATC
CGCTCACAATTCCACACAACATACGAGCCGGAAGCATAAAGTGTAAAGCCTGGGGTGCCTAATGAGTGAG
CTAACTCACATTAATTGCGTTGCGCTCACTGCCCGCTTTCCAGTCGGGAAACCTGTCGTGCCAGCTGCAT
TAATGAATCGGCCAACGCGCGGGGAGAGGCGGTTTGC
